>Addgene plasmid #42684 | TAL3221 | depositor partial sequence | sequence record 57804 | TAL3221 sequence 2430 bps
TCTAGAGCTAGCACCATGGACTACAAAGACCATGACGGTGATTATAAAGATCATGACATCGATTACAAGG
ATGACGATGACAAGATGGCCCCCAAGAAGAAGAGGAAGGTGGGCATTCACCGCGGGGTACCTATGGTGGA
CTTGAGGACACTCGGTTATTCGCAACAGCAACAGGAGAAAATCAAGCCTAAGGTCAGGAGCACCGTCGCG
CAACACCACGAGGCGCTTGTGGGGCATGGCTTCACTCATGCGCATATTGTCGCGCTTTCACAGCACCCTG
CGGCGCTTGGGACGGTGGCTGTCAAATACCAAGATATGATTGCGGCCCTGCCCGAAGCCACGCACGAGGC
AATTGTAGGGGTCGGTAAACAGTGGTCGGGAGCGCGAGCACTTGAGGCGCTGCTGACTGTGGCGGGTGAG
CTTAGGGGGCCTCCGCTCCAGCTCGACACCGGGCAGCTGCTGAAGATCGCGAAGAGAGGGGGAGTAACAG
CGGTAGAGGCAGTGCACGCCTGGCGCAATGCGCTCACCGGGGCCCCCTTGAACCTGACCCCAGACCAGGT
AGTCGCAATCGCGTCAAACGGAGGGGGAAAGCAAGCCCTGGAAACCGTGCAAAGGTTGTTGCCGGTCCTT
TGTCAAGACCACGGCCTTACACCGGAGCAAGTCGTGGCCATTGCATCCCACGACGGTGGCAAACAGGCTC
TTGAGACGGTTCAGAGACTTCTCCCAGTTCTCTGTCAAGCCCACGGGCTGACTCCCGATCAAGTTGTAGC
GATTGCGTCCAACGGTGGAGGGAAACAAGCATTGGAGACTGTCCAACGGCTCCTTCCCGTGTTGTGTCAA
GCCCACGGTTTGACGCCTGCACAAGTGGTCGCCATCGCCAACAACAACGGCGGTAAGCAGGCGCTGGAAA
CAGTACAGCGCCTGCTGCCTGTACTGTGCCAGGATCATGGACTGACCCCAGACCAGGTAGTCGCAATCGC
GAACAATAATGGGGGAAAGCAAGCCCTGGAAACCGTGCAAAGGTTGTTGCCGGTCCTTTGTCAAGACCAC
GGCCTTACACCGGAGCAAGTCGTGGCCATTGCAAGCAACATCGGTGGCAAACAGGCTCTTGAGACGGTTC
AGAGACTTCTCCCAGTTCTCTGTCAAGCCCACGGGCTGACTCCCGATCAAGTTGTAGCGATTGCGTCCAA
CGGTGGAGGGAAACAAGCATTGGAGACTGTCCAACGGCTCCTTCCCGTGTTGTGTCAAGCCCACGGTTTG
ACGCCTGCACAAGTGGTCGCCATCGCCAACAACAACGGCGGTAAGCAGGCGCTGGAAACAGTACAGCGCC
TGCTGCCTGTACTGTGCCAGGATCATGGACTGACCCCAGACCAGGTAGTCGCAATCGCGTCAAACGGAGG
GGGAAAGCAAGCCCTGGAAACCGTGCAAAGGTTGTTGCCGGTCCTTTGTCAAGACCACGGCCTTACACCG
GAGCAAGTCGTGGCCATTGCAAGCAACATCGGTGGCAAACAGGCTCTTGAGACGGTTCAGAGACTTCTCC
CAGTTCTCTGTCAAGCCCACGGGCTGACTCCCGATCAAGTTGTAGCGATTGCGAATAACAATGGAGGGAA
ACAAGCATTGGAGACTGTCCAACGGCTCCTTCCCGTGTTGTGTCAAGCCCACGGTTTGACGCCTGCACAA
GTGGTCGCCATCGCCAGCCATGATGGCGGTAAGCAGGCGCTGGAAACAGTACAGCGCCTGCTGCCTGTAC
TGTGCCAGGATCATGGACTGACCCCAGACCAGGTAGTCGCAATCGCGTCGAACATTGGGGGAAAGCAAGC
CCTGGAAACCGTGCAAAGGTTGTTGCCGGTCCTTTGTCAAGACCACGGCCTTACACCGGAGCAAGTCGTG
GCCATTGCAAATAATAACGGTGGCAAACAGGCTCTTGAGACGGTTCAGAGACTTCTCCCAGTTCTCTGTC
AAGCCCACGGGCTGACTCCCGATCAAGTTGTAGCGATTGCGAATAACAATGGAGGGAAACAAGCATTGGA
GACTGTCCAACGGCTCCTTCCCGTGTTGTGTCAAGCCCACGGTTTGACGCCTGCACAAGTGGTCGCCATC
GCCAGCCATGATGGCGGTAAGCAGGCGCTGGAAACAGTACAGCGCCTGCTGCCTGTACTGTGCCAGGATC
ATGGACTGACACCCGAACAGGTGGTCGCCATTGCTTCTAACATCGGAGGACGGCCAGCCTTGGAGTCCAT
CGTAGCCCAATTGTCCAGGCCCGATCCCGCGTTGGCTGCGTTAACGAATGACCATCTGGTGGCGTTGGCA
TGTCTTGGTGGACGACCCGCGCTCGATGCAGTCAAAAAGGGTCTGCCTCATGCTCCCGCATTGATCAAAA
GAACCAACCGGCGGATTCCCGAGAGAACTTCCCATCGAGTCGCGGGATCC
