>Addgene plasmid #42684 | TAL3221 | addgene partial sequence | sequence record 61046 | JDS-TALEN-F 5'-TAGGGGTCGGTAAACAGTGG-3'
TGTGGCGGGTGAGCTTAGGGGGCCTCCGCTCCAGCTCGACACCGGGCAGCTGCTGAAGATCGCGAAGAGA
GGGGGAGTAACAGCGGTAGAGGCAGTGCACGCCTGGCGCAATGCGCTCACCGGGGCCCCCTTGAACCTGA
CCCCAGACCAGGTAGTCGCAATCGCGTCAAACGGAGGGGGAAAGCAAGCCCTGGAAACCGTGCAAAGGTT
GTTGCCGGTCCTTTGTCAAGACCACGGCCTTACACCGGAGCAAGTCGTGGCCATTGCATCCCACGACGGT
GGCAAACAGGCTCTTGAGACGGTTCAGAGACTTCTCCCAGTTCTCTGTCAAGCCCACGGGCTGACTCCCG
ATCAAGTTGTAGCGATTGCGTCCAACGGTGGAGGGAAACAAGCATTGGAGACTGTCCAACGGCTCCTTCC
CGTGTTGTGTCAAGCCCACGGTTTGACGCCTGCACAAGTGGTCGCCATCGCCAACAACAACGGCGGTAAG
CAGGCGCTGGAAACAGTACAGCGCCTGCTGCCTGTACTGTGCCAGGATCATGGACTGACCCCAGACCAGG
TAGTCGCAATCGCGAACAATAATGGGGGAAAGCAAGCCCTGGAAACCGTGCAAAGGTTGTTGCCGGTCCT
TTGTCAAGACCACGGCCTTACACCGGAGCAAGTCGTGGCCATTGCAAGCAACATCGGTGGCAAACAGGCT
CTTGAGACGGTTCAGAGACTTCTCCCAGTTCTCTGTCAAGCCCACGGGCTGACTCCCGATCAAGTTGTAG
CGATTGCGTCCAACGGTGGAGGGAAACAAGCATTGGAGACTGTCCAACGGCTCCTTCCCGTGTTGTGTCA
AGCCCACGG
