[The description below was written by a language model from this plasmid's Addgene catalogue record.]
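Description:
TAL3221 is a TALEN expression plasmid built on the JDS70 backbone, a mammalian expression vector that also carries a T7 promoter. It encodes the "right" monomer of a TALEN pair directed against the zebrafish (D. rerio) avpl gene, part of a set of nucleases made for the zebrafish community. The plasmid is propagated in E. coli as a high-copy construct under ampicillin selection. The record does not list the replication origin, and no feature table is provided.

The insert, about 1.6 kb, is an engineered array of TAL effector repeats assembled to recognise a specific 18-nucleotide site in avpl. It was cloned by restriction enzyme methods into the roughly 6.4 kb backbone, with both cloning sites destroyed in the process. The backbone supplies the flanking coding parts, namely an N-terminal 3X Flag epitope tag for detection and a C-terminal wild-type FokI nuclease domain. The expressed product is therefore a Flag-tagged TAL DNA-binding domain fused to FokI. Because FokI cleaves only as a dimer, this monomer is meant to be used together with the matching "left" TALEN that binds the adjacent half-site. The pair then makes a double-strand break in the intervening spacer, and error-prone repair of the break can yield disruptive insertions or deletions.

The CMV promoter drives expression in transfected mammalian cells. The T7 designation indicates that the coding sequence can also be transcribed in vitro, which fits the associated work on targeted gene disruption in somatic zebrafish cells. The use of standard CMV forward and BGH reverse sequencing primers suggests a BGH polyadenylation region downstream of the coding sequence, although the record does not state this explicitly.
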