Addgene plasmid #42684: TAL3221
Depositing lab: Keith Joung. Depositing organization: Massachusetts General Hospital. Publication: Targeted gene disruption in somatic zebrafish cells using engineered TALENs. Sander JD, Cade L, Khayter C, Reyon D, Peterson RT, Joung JK, Yeh JR. Nat Biotechnol. 2011 Aug 5;29(8):697-8. doi: 10.1038/nbt.1934. PubMed 21822241.
Backbone
  Vector backbone: JDS70
  Backbone manufacturer: Addgene plasmid #32285
  Backbone size w/o insert (bp): 6447
  Vector type: Mammalian Expression ; T7
Growth in bacteria
  Bacterial resistance: Ampicillin, 100 μg/mL
  Growth temperature: 37°C
  Growth strain: XL1 Blue
  Copy number: High Copy
Gene/Insert
  Gene/Insert name: ZebrafishCommunity-avpl-right (alt name: avpl)
  Species: D. rerio (zebrafish)
  Insert size (bp): 1640
  Promoter: CMV
  Tag / fusion protein: 3X Flag (N terminal on backbone); WT FOKI (C terminal on backbone)
  Cloning method: Restriction Enzyme; 5′ cloning site N/A (destroyed during cloning); 3′ cloning site N/A (destroyed during cloning)
  Sequencing primers: 5′ CMV-F; 3′ BGH-rev
Terms and licenses: Academic/Nonprofit Terms; Industry Terms: Not Available to Industry
Depositor comments: Target binding site: TTCTGGATGTAGCAGGCA It is strongly recommended that users perform a diagnostic digest to verify this plasmid prior to use. For example, a double digest of the plasmid with BamHI and KpnI should result in two bands at 2.3kb and 5.8kb.
How to cite: TAL3221 was a gift from Keith Joung (Addgene plasmid # 42684 ; http://n2t.net/addgene:42684 ; RRID:Addgene_42684)
